>Addgene plasmid #182131 | pMS_366 | addgene full sequence | sequence record 355782 | Addgene NGS Result
AATGTGCCTGTCAAATGGACGAAGCAGGGATTCTGCAAACCCTATGCTACTCCGTCAAGCCGTCAATTGT
CTGATTCGTTACCAATTATGACAACTTGACGGCTACATCATTCACTTTTTCTTCACAACCGGCACGGAAC
TCGCTCGGGCTGGCCCCGGTGCATTTTTTAAATACCCGCGAGAAATAGAGTTGATCGTCAAAACCAACAT
TGCGACCGACGGTGGCGATAGGCATCCGGGTGGTGCTCAAAAGCAGCTTCGCCTGGCTGATACGTTGGTC
CTCGCGCCAGCTTAAGACGCTAATCCCTAACTGCTGGCGGAAAAGATGTGACAGACGCGACGGCGACAAG
CAAACATGCTGTGCGACGCTGGCGATATCAAAATTGCTGTCTGCCAGGTGATCGCTGATGTACTGACAAG
CCTCGCGTACCCGATTATCCATCGGTGGATGGAGCGACTCGTTAATCGCTTCCATGCGCCGCAGTAACAA
TTGCTCAAGCAGATTTATCGCCAGCAGCTCCGAATAGCGCCCTTCCCCTTGCCCGGCGTTAATGATTTGC
CCAAACAGGTCGCTGAAATGCGGCTGGTGCGCTTCATCCGGGCGAAAGAACCCCGTATTGGCAAATATTG
ACGGCCAGTTAAGCCATTCATGCCAGTAGGCGCGCGGACGAAAGTAAACCCACTGGTGATACCATTCGCG
AGCCTCCGGATGACGACCGTAGTGATGAATCTCTCCTGGCGGGAACAGCAAAATATCACCCGGTCGGCAA
ACAAATTCTCGTCCCTGATTTTTCACCACCCCCTGACCGCGAATGGTGAGATTGAGAATATAACCTTTCA
TTCCCAGCGGTCGGTCGATAAAAAAATCGAGATAACCGTTGGCCTCAATCGGCGTTAAACCCGCCACCAG
ATGGGCATTAAACGAGTATCCCGGCAGCAGGGGATCATTTTGCGCTTCAGCCATACTTTTCATACTCCCG
CCATTCAGAGAAGAAACCAATTGTCCATATTGCATCAGACATTGCCGTCACTGCGTCTTTTACTGGCTCT
TCTCGCTAACCAAACCGGTAACCCCGCTTATTAAAAGCATTCTGTAACAAAGCGGGACCAAAGCCATGAC
AAAAACGCGTAACAAAAGTGTCTATAATCACGGCAGAAAAGTCCACATTGATTATTTGCACGGCGTCACA
CTTTGCTATGCCATAGCATTTTTATCCATAAGATTAGCGGATCCTACCTGACGCTTTTTATCGCAACTCT
CTACTGTTTCTCCATACCCGTTTAATTAAATGCGCACCCTTAGCGAGAGGTTTATCATTAAGGTCAACCT
CTGGATGTTGTTTCGGCATCCTGCATTGAATCTGAGTTACTGTCTGTTTTCCTGAATTCCAGTGAAAGAG
TTCTTCGGTTCCAGTCAGCTGTCTCAGTTTATGGGCCAGAACAACCCGCTGTCTGAGATTACGCACAAAC
GTCGTATCTGAATTCAGGAAACCCGTTTTTTCTGACGTAAGGGTGCGCAACTTTCATGAAATCCGCTGAA
TATTTGAACACTTTTAGATTGAGAAATCTCGGCCTACCTGTCATGAACAATTTGCATGACATGTCTAAGG
CGACTCGCATATCTGTTGAAACACTTCGGTTGTTAATCTATACAGCTGATTTTCGCTATAGGATCTACAC
TGTAGAAAAGAAAGGCCCAGAGAAGAGAATGAGAACCATTTACCAACCTTCTCGAGAACTTAAAGCCTTA
CAAGGATGGGTTCTACGTAACATTTTAGATAAACTGTCGTCATCTCCTTTTTCTATTGGATTTGAAAAGC
ACCAATCTATTTTGAATAATGCTACCCCGCATATTGGGGCAAACTTTATACTGAATATTGATTTGGAGGA
TTTTTTCCCAAGTTTAACTGCTAACAAAGTTTTTGGAGTGTTCCATTCTCTTGGTTATAATCGACTAATA
TCTTCAGTTTTGACAAAAATATGTTGTTATAAAAATCTGCTACCACAAGGTGCTCCATCATCACCTAAAT
TAGCTAATCTAATATGTTCTAAACTTGATTATCGTATTCAGGGTTATGCAGGTAGTCGGGGCTTGATATA
TACGAGATATGCCGATGACCTCACCTTATCTGCACAGTCTATGAAAAAGGTTGTTAAAGCACGTGATTTT
TTATTTTCTATAATCCCAAGTGAAGGATTGGTTATTAACTCAAAAAAAACTTGTATTAGTGGGCCTCGTA
GTCAGAGGAAAGTTACAGGTTTAGTTATTTCACAAGAGAAAGTTGGGATAGGTAGAGAAAAATATAAAGA
AATTAGAGCAAAGATACATCATATATTTTGCGGTAAGTCTTCTGAGATAGAACACGTTAGGGGATGGTTG
TCATTTATTTTAAGTGTGGATTCAAAAAGCCATAGGAGATTAATAACTTATATTAGCAAATTAGAAAAAA
AATATGGAAAGAACCCTTTAAATAAAGCGAAGACCTAGGATCGAAATAATTTTGTTTAACTTTAAGGAGG
TTTGGAATGAACCAAATCGTGAAGTTCACTGACGACTCTGGCCTGGCGGTTCAAGTTACTCCAGACGATG
TTCGCCGTTATATCTGTGAGAACGCTACTGAAAAAGAGGTGGGCCTCTTTCTGCAACTCTGTCAGACTCA
ACGTCTGAATCCGTTTGTGAAAGACGCTTACCTGGTGAAATACGGCGGTGCTCCAGCTTCTATGATTACT
TCCTATCAAGTTTTTAACCGTCGCGCGTGTCGTGATGCTAACTATGATGGTATCAAATCTGGTGTGGTTG
TTCTGCGTGACGGTGATGTTGTGCATAAACGTGGTGCTGCGTGCTACAAAAAGGCGGGTGAGGAGCTCAT
CGGTGGTTGGGCGGAAGTTCGCTTTAAGGATGGCCGCGAGACTGCGTATGCTGAGGTGGCGCTCGACGAC
TATTCCACCGGCAAATCTAATTGGGCGAAAATGCCGGGTGTTATGATCGAAAAATGCGCGAAGGCTGCTG
CTTGGCGCCTCGCGTTCCCGGACACTTTTCAGGGCATGTACGCTGCGGAGGAAATGGATCAAGCGCAACA
GCCAGAACAGGTGCGCGCTCAGGCGGAGCAACCAGTGGATCTCCAGCCAATCCGCGAACTCTTCAAGCCA
TATTGCGAACACTTCGGCATCACTCCGGCTGAGGGTATGACTGCTGTTTGTGGTGCGGTGGGCGCTGAAG
GCATGCACTCTATGACCGAGCAGCAAGCTCGCCGTGCTCGCGCTTGGATGGAGGAAGAAATGGCTGCGCC
AGCTGTGGAAGCGGAGTATGAGGTTGTTGACGAGGGCGAGGTGTTTTAATCTAGAGTCGACCTGCAGGCA
TGCAAGCTTGGCTGTTTTGGCGGATGAGAGAAGATTTTCAGCCTGATACAGATTAAATCAGAACGCAGAA
GCGGTCTGATAAAACAGAATTTGCCTGGCGGCAGTAGCGCGGTGGTCCCACCTGACCCCATGCCGAACTC
AGAAGTGAAACGCCGTAGCGCCGATGGTAGTGTGGGGTCTCCCCATGCGAGAGTAGGGAACTGCCAGGCA
TCAAATAAAACGAAAGGCTCAGTCGAAAGACTGAACGCTCTCCTGAGTAGGACAAATCCGCCGCCCTAGA
CCTAGGGTACGGGTTTTGCTGCCCGCAAACGGGCTGTTCTGGTGTTGCTAGTTTGTTATCAGAATCGCAG
ATCCGGCTTCAGCCGGTTTGCCGGCTGAAAGCGCTATTTCTTCCAGAATTGCCATGATTTTTTCCCCACG
GGAGGCGTCACTGGCTCCCGTGTTGTCGGCAGCTTTGATTCGATAAGCAGCATCGCCTGTTTCAGGCTGT
CTATGTGTGACTGTTGAGCTGTAACAAGTTGTCTCAGGTGTTCAATTTCATGTTCTAGTTGCTTTGTTTT
ACTGGTTTCACCCGTTCTATTAGGTGTTACATGCTGTTCATCTGTTACATTGTCGATCTGTTCATGGTGA
ACAGCTTTGAATGCACCAAAAACTCGTAAAAGCTCTGATGTATCTATCTTTTTTACACCGTTTTCATCTG
TGCATATGGACAGTTTTCCCTTTGATATGTAACGGTGAACAGTTGTTCTACTTTTGTTTGTTAGTCTTGA
TGCTTCACTGATAGATACAAGAGCCATAAGAACCTCAGATCCTTCCGTATTTAGCCAGTATGTTCTCTAG
TGTGGTTCGTTGTTTTTGCGTGAGCCATGAGAACGAACCATTGAGATCATACTTACTTTGCATGTCACTC
AAAAATTTTGCCTCAAAACTGGTGAGCTGAATTTTTGCAGTTAAAGCATCGTGTAGTGTTTTTCTTAGTC
CGTTATGTAGGTAGGAATCTGATGTAATGGTTGTTGGTATTTTGTCACCATTCATTTTTATCTGGTTGTT
CTCAAGTTCGGTTACGAGATCCATTTGTCTATCTAGTTCAACTTGGAAAATCAACGTATCAGTCGGGCGG
CCTCGCTTATCAACCACCAATTTCATATTGCTGTAAGTGTTTAAATCTTTACTTATTGGTTTCAAAACCC
ATTGGTTAAGCCTTTTAAACTCATGGTAGTTATTTTCAAGCATTAACATGAACTTAAATTCATCAAGGCT
AATCTCTATATTTGCCTTGTGAGTTTTCTTTTGTGTTAGTTCTTTTAATAACCACTCATAAATCCTCATA
GAGTATTTGTTTTCAAAAGACTTAACATGTTCCAGATTATATTTTATGAATTTTTTTAACTGGAAAAGAT
AAGGCAATATCTCTTCACTAAAAACTAATTCTAATTTTTCGCTTGAGAACTTGGCATAGTTTGTCCACTG
GAAAATCTCAAAGCCTTTAACCAAAGGATTCCTGATTTCCACAGTTCTCGTCATCAGCTCTCTGGTTGCT
TTAGCTAATACACCATAAGCATTTTCCCTACTGATGTTCATCATCTGAGCGTATTGGTTATAAGTGAACG
ATACCGTCCGTTCTTTCCTTGTAGGGTTTTCAATCGTGGGGTTGAGTAGTGCCACACAGCATAAAATTAG
CTTGGTTTCATGCTCCGTTAAGTCATAGCGACTAATCGCTAGTTCATTTGCTTTGAAAACAACTAATTCA
GACATACATCTCAATTGGTCTAGGTGATTTTAATCACTATACCAATTGAGATGGGCTAGTCAATGATAAT
TACTAGTCCTTTTCCTTTGAGTTGTGGGTATCTGTAAATTCTGCTAGACCTTTGCTGGAAAACTTGTAAA
TTCTGCTAGACCCTCTGTAAATTCCGCTAGACCTTTGTGTGTTTTTTTTGTTTATATTCAAGTGGTTATA
ATTTATAGAATAAAGAAAGAATAAAAAAAGATAAAAAGAATAGATCCCAGCCCTGTGTATAACTCACTAC
TTTAGTCAGTTCCGCAGTATTACAAAAGGATGTCGCAAACGCTGTTTGCTCCTCTACAAAACAGACCTTA
AAACCCTAAAGGCTTAAGTAGCACCCTCGCAAGCTCGGGCAAATCGCTGAATATTCCTTTTGTCTCCGAC
CATCAGGCACCTGAGTCGCTGTCTTTTTCGTGACATTCAGTTCGCTGCGCTCACGGCTCTGGCAGTGAAT
GGGGGTAAATGGCACTACAGGCGCCTTTTATGGATTCATGCAAGGAAACTACCCATAATACAAGAAAAGC
CCGTCACGGGCTTCTCAGGGCGTTTTATGGCGGGTCTGCTATGTGGTGCTATCTGACTTTTTGCTGTTCA
GCAGTTCCTGCCCTCTGATTTTCCAGTCTGACCACTTCGGATTATCCCGTGACAGGTCATTCAGACTGGC
TAATGCACCCAGTAAGGCAGCGGTATCATCAACAGGCTTACCCGTCTTACTGTCCCTAGTGCTTGGATTC
TCACCAATAAAAAACGCCCGGCGGCAACCGAGCGTTCTGAACAAATCCAGATGGAGTTCTGAGGTCATTA
CTGGATCTATCAACAGGAGTCCAAGCGAGCTCGATATCCGTCGGCTTGAACGAATTGTTAGACAATTACG
CCCCGCCCTGCCACTCATCGCAGTACTGTTGTAATTCATTAAGCATTCTGCCGACATGGAAGCCATCACA
AACGGCATGATGAACCTGAATCGCCAGCGGCATCAGCACCTTGTCGCCTTGCGTATAATATTTGCCCATG
GTGAAAACGGGGGCGAAGAAGTTGTCCATATTGGCCACGTTTAAATCAAAACTGGTGAAACTCACCCAGG
GATTGGCTGAGACGAAAAACATATTCTCAATAAACCCTTTAGGGAAATAGGCCAGGTTTTCACCGTAACA
CGCCACATCTTGCGAATATATGTGTAGAAACTGCCGGAAATCGTCGTGGTATTCACTCCAGAGCGATGAA
AACGTTTCAGTTTGCTCATGGAAAACGGTGTAACAAGGGTGAACACTATCCCATATCACCAGCTCACCGT
CTTTCATTGCCATACGGAATTCCGGATGAGCATTCATCAGGCGGGCAAGAATGTGAATAAAGGCCGGATA
AAACTTGTGCTTATTTTTCTTTACGGTCTTTAAAAAGGCCGTAATATCCAGCTGAACGGTCTGGTTATAG
GTACATTGAGCAACTGACTGAAATGCCTCAAAATGTTCTTTACGATGCCATTGGGATATATCAACGGTGG
TATATCCAGTGATTTTTTTCTCCATTTTAGCTTCCTTAGCTCCTGAAAATCTCGATAACTCAAAAAATAC
GCCCGGTAGTGATCTTATTTCATTATGGTGAAAGTTGGAACCTCTTACGTGCCGATCAACGTCTCATTTT
CGCCAGATATCG
Features (pLannotate 1.2.2; 13 found; start..end, strand, type, name):
     86..964     -  CDS            araC: L-arabinose regulatory protein; araC
    991..1275    +  promoter       araBAD promoter: araBAD; promoter of the L-arabinose operon of E. coli; the araC regulatory gene is transcribed in the opposite direction (Guzman et al., 1995)
   1392..1478    +  CDS            rpoB (fragment): RPOB_MYCPR - Protein inferred from homology: Swiss-Prot protein existence level 3. DNA-dependent RNA polymerase catalyzes the transcription of DNA into RNA using the four ribonucleoside triphosphates as substrates. From Mycolicibacterium peregrinum (Mycobacterium peregrinum).
   1526..2485    +  CDS            RT86_ECOLX: Protein predicted: Swiss-Prot protein existence level 4. Participates in the synthesis of a msDNA (a branched RNA linked by a 2',5'-phosphodiester linkage to a single-stranded DNA) of unknown function. The retron transcript serves as primer and template to the reaction, and codes for the RT. From Escherichia coli.
   3340..3369    +  misc_feature   MCS (fragment): pUC18/19 multiple cloning site
   3453..3568    +  ncRNA          5S rRNA: Accession: RF00001 - 5S ribosomal RNA
   3572..3603    +  terminator     rrnB T1 terminator (fragment): transcription terminator T1 from the E. coli rrnB gene
   3602..3627    +  terminator     rrnB T1 terminator (fragment): Escherichia coli rrnB; transcription terminator T1 from the E. coli rrnB gene
   4165..5115    -  CDS            Rep101: RepA protein needed for replication with the pSC101 origin; rep101
   5163..5385    -  rep_origin     pSC101 ori: low-copy replication origin that requires the Rep101 protein
   5877..5971    -  terminator     lambda t0 terminator: transcription terminator from phage lambda
   6016..6675    -  CDS            CmR: chloramphenicol acetyltransferase; cat; confers resistance to chloramphenicol
   6676..6778    -  promoter       cat promoter: promoter of the E. coli cat gene encoding chloramphenicol acetyltransferase
