[The description below was written by a language model from this plasmid's Addgene catalogue record and pLannotate feature annotations shown in this document.]
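Description:
pMS_366 is a low-copy bacterial expression plasmid of about 6.8 kb for retron-mediated recombineering in Escherichia coli. It replicates from the pSC101 origin with its cognate Rep101 (RepA) initiator protein. Selection is by chloramphenicol resistance, from a cat gene driven by its own promoter and followed by the lambda t0 terminator.

The payload sits under arabinose control: araC is transcribed divergently from the araBAD promoter, which drives what appears to be a single operon ending at the rrnB terminator region. The first element is the Ec86 retron non-coding RNA from E. coli BL21, whose reverse-transcribed segment has been replaced with an editing donor. The feature table picks this up as a short rpoB-homologous fragment, consistent with a donor encoding a rifampicin-resistance mutation in the RNA polymerase beta subunit. Next comes the Ec86 reverse transcriptase, which uses the retron transcript as both primer and template to produce multicopy single-stranded DNA inside the cell. The catalogue lists a third insert, CspRecT, a single-stranded DNA annealing protein from a Collinsella stercoris prophage. The automated annotation does not label it, but an unannotated stretch between the RT gene and the terminator is large enough to hold it.

On arabinose induction, the cell makes donor ssDNA in vivo, and CspRecT promotes its annealing into the chromosome, presumably at the replication fork as in oligonucleotide recombineering. This installs the specified rpoB change without any exogenous oligonucleotide. Because the edit gives a selectable rifampicin-resistant phenotype, the construct suits use as a readout of retron editing efficiency, in the context of work on high-throughput functional variant screening.
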