Addgene plasmid #182131: pMS_366
Purpose: expresses retron RNA, ec.86 Reverse Transcriptase, and CspRecT SSAP, to create a specific rifampicin resistance mutation
Depositing lab: George Church. Depositing organization: Harvard Medical School. Publication: High-throughput functional variant screens via in vivo production of single-stranded DNA. Schubert MG, Goodman DB, Wannier TM, Kaur D, Farzadfard F, Lu TK, Shipman SL, Church GM. Proc Natl Acad Sci U S A. 2021 May 4;118(18). pii: 2018181118. doi: 10.1073/pnas.2018181118. PubMed 33906944.
Backbone
  Vector backbone: Sc101 cat araC pBAD
  Backbone size w/o insert (bp): 4600
  Total vector size (bp): 6802
Growth in bacteria
  Bacterial resistance: Chloramphenicol, 25 μg/mL
  Growth temperature: 37°C
  Growth strain: DH5alpha
  Copy number: Low Copy
Gene/Insert 1
  Gene/Insert name: retron RNA
  Species: escherichia coli BL21
  Insert size (bp): 236
  Mutation: incorporated rifampicin-resistance-conferring donor
Gene/Insert 2
  Gene/Insert name: ec.86 RT
  Species: escherichia coli BL21
  Insert size (bp): 963
Gene/Insert 3
  Gene/Insert name: CspRecT
  Species: collinsella stercoris prophage
  Insert size (bp): 813
Terms and licenses: Academic/Nonprofit Terms; Industry Terms: Not Available to Industry
How to cite: pMS_366 was a gift from George Church (Addgene plasmid # 182131 ; http://n2t.net/addgene:182131 ; RRID:Addgene_182131)
